>Addgene plasmid #69334 | pBALU18 | depositor partial sequence | sequence record 122297 | cassette
GCCATGTTGTTACCTTGTATTAAAACAATGTTTCAAGTTGAATTTGTTCTTGTTGTTGAATTCTATTCAC
ATGGTCTTTACCCATGCTTCATATCTTATTGTTTTCTTACCCTGGTCACTTTGTGGCATTAATACTTTCT
TTCAGCGTTCTATCAAACGTTTGTTCTCTTTGGAGCTAAGGCAAACCGCGCAACTTACGATTGAAGAATG
ACCGCTCCAAAGAAGAAACGCAAAGTACCGGTAGAAAAAATGGTCTCAAAGGGTGAAGAAGATAACATGG
CAATTATTAAAGAGTTTATGCGTTTCAAGGTGCATATGGAGGGATCTGTCAATGGGCATGAGTTTGAAAT
TGAAGGTGAAGGAGAAGGCCGACCATATGAGGGAACACAAACCGCAAAACTAAAGGTAAGTTTAAACATA
TATATACTAACTAACCCTGATTATTTAAATTTTCAGGTAACTAAAGGCGGACCATTACCATTCGCCTGGG
ACATCCTCTCTCCACAGTTCATGTATGGAAGTAAAGCTTATGTTAAACATCCGGCAGATATACCAGATTA
TTTGAAACTTTCATTCCCGGAGGGTTTTAAGTGGGAACGCGTAATGAATTTTGAAGACGGAGGAGTTGTT
ACAGTGACGCAAGACTCAAGGTAAGTTTAAACAGTTCGGTACGAAGTTCCTATACTTTCTAGAGAATAGG
AACTTCCCTGTTGACAATTAATCATCGGCATAGTATATCGGCATAGTATAATACGACAAGGTGAGGAACT
AAACCCAGGAGGCAGATCATGAGTCTGAAAGAAAAAACACAATCTCTGTTTGCCAACGCATTTGGCTACC
CTGCCACTCACACCATTCAGGCGCCTGGCCGCGTGAATTTGATTGGTGAACACACCGACTACAACGACGG
TTTCGTTCTGCCCTGCGCGATTGATTATCAAACCGTGATCAGTTGTGCACCACGCGATGACCGTAAAGTT
CGCGTGATGGCAGCCGATTATGAAAATCAGCTCGACGAGTTTTCCCTCGATGCGCCCATTGTCGCACATG
AAAACTATCAATGGGCTAACTACGTTCGTGGCGTGGTGAAACATCTGCAACTGCGTAACAACAGCTTCGG
CGGCGTGGACATGGTGATCAGCGGCAATGTGCCGCAGGGTGCCGGGTTAAGTTCTTCCGCTTCACTGGAA
GTCGCGGTCGGAACCGTATTGCAGCAGCTTTATCATCTGCCGCTGGACGGCGCACAAATCGCGCTTAACG
GTCAGGAAGCAGAAAACCAGTTTGTAGGCTGTAACTGCGGGATCATGGATCAGCTAATTTCCGCGCTCGG
CAAGAAAGATCATGCCTTGCTGATCGATTGCCGCTCACTGGGGACCAAAGCAGTTTCCATGCCCAAAGGT
GTGGCTGTCGTCATCATCAACAGTAACTTCAAACGTACCCTGGTTGGCAGCGAATACAACACCCGTCGTG
AACAGTGCGAAACCGGTGCGCGTTTCTTCCAGCAGCCAGCCCTGCGTGATGTCACCATTGAAGAGTTCAA
CGCTGTTGCGCATGAACTGGACCCGATCGTGGCAAAACGCGTGCGTCATATACTGACTGAAAACGCCCGC
ACCGTTGAAGCTGCCAGCGCGCTGGAGCAAGGCGACCTGAAACGTATGGGCGAGTTGATGGCGGAGTCTC
ATGCCTCTATGCGCGATGATTTCGAAATCACCGTGCCGCAAATTGACACTCTGGTAGAAATCGTCAAAGC
TGTGATTGGCGACAAAGGTGGCGTACGCATGACCGGCGGCGGATTTGGCGGCTGTATCGTCGCGCTGATC
CCGGAAGAGCTGGTGCCTGCCGTACAGCAAGCTGTCGCTGAACAATATGAAGCAAAAACAGGTATTAAAG
AGACTTTTTACGTTTGTAAACCATCACAAGGAGCAGGACAGTGCTGAGGATCCACTAGTTCTAGAGCGGC
CGCGAAGTTCCTATACTTTCTAGAGAATAGGAACTTCTAACTAACCATACATATTTAAATTTTCAGCCTC
CAAGATGGAGAATTTATTTATAAAGTCAAACTTCGAGGAACGAATTTCCCCTCGGATGGACCTGTTATGC
AGAAGAAGACTATGGGATGGGAAGCTTCAAGTGAAAGAATGTACCCTGAAGACGGTGCTCTTAAGGGAGA
GATTAAACAACGTCTTAAATTGAAAGATGGAGGACATTACGATGCTGAGGTAAGTTTAAACATGATTTTA
CTAACTAACTAATCTGATTTAAATTTTCAGGTGAAGACAACTTACAAAGCCAAAAAACCAGTTCAGCTGC
CAGGAGCGTACAATGTTAATATTAAACTGGATATCACCTCCCACAACGAGGATTACACTATCGTTGAGCA
ATATGAAAGAGCTGAAGGGCGGCACTCGACAGGTGGCATGGATGAATTGTATAAGTAA
