>Addgene plasmid #69334 | pBALU18 | addgene partial sequence | sequence record 123684 | M13-F20 5'-TGTAAAACGACGGCCAGT-3'
GGGCGATTGGGCCCTCTAGATGCATGCTCGAGCGGCCGCCAGTGTGATGGATATCTGCAGAATTCGCCCT
TGCCATGTTGTTACCTTGTATTAAAACAATGTTTCAAGTTGAATTTGTTCTTGTTGTTGAATTCTATTCA
CATGGTCTTTACCCATGCTTCATATCTTATTGTTTTCTTACCCTGGTCACTTTGTGGCATTAATACTTTC
TTTCAGCGTTCTATCAAACGTTTGTTCTCTTTGGAGCTAAGGCAAACCGCGCAACTTACGATTGAAGAAT
GACCGCTCCAAAGAAGAAACGCAAAGTACCGGTAGAAAAAATGGTCTCAAAGGGTGAAGAAGATAACATG
GCAATTATTAAAGAGTTTATGCGTTTCAAGGTGCATATGGAGGGATCTGTCAATGGGCATGAGTTTGAAA
TTGAAGGTGAAGGAGAAGGCCGACCATATGAGGGAACACAAACCGCAAAACTAAAGGTAAGTTTAAACAT
ATATATACTAACTAACCCTGATTATTTAAATTTTCAGGTAACTAAAGGCGGACCATTACCATTCGCCTGG
GACATCCTCTCTCCACAGTTCATGTATGGAAGTAAAGCTTATGTTAAACATCCGGCAGATATACCAGATT
ATTTGAAACTTTCATTCCCGGAGGGTTTTAAGTGGGAACGCGTAATGAATTTTGAAGACGGAGGAGTTGT
TACAGTGACGCAAGACTCAAGGTAAGTTTAAACAGTTCGGTACGAAGTTCCTATACTTTCTAGAGAATAG
GAACTTCCCTGTTGACAATTAATCATCGGCATAGTATATCGGCATAGTATAATACGACAAGGTGAGGAAC
TAAACCCAGGAGGCAGATCATGAGTCTGAAAGAAAAAACACAATCTCTGTTTGCCAACGCATTTGGCTAC
CCTGCCACTCACACCATTCAGGCGCCTGGCCGCGTGAATTTGATTGGTGAACACACCGACTACAACGACG
GTTTCGTTCTGCCCTGCGCGATTGATTATCAAACCGTGATCAGTTGTGCACCACGCGATGACCGTAAAGT
TCGCGTGATGGCAGCCGA
