>Addgene plasmid #69334 | pBALU18 | addgene partial sequence | sequence record 123685 | M13-Rev 5'-CAGGAAACAGCTATGACC-3'
TGACTAGTAGAATACTCAGCTATGCATCAAGCTTGGTACCGAGCTCGGATCCACTAGTAACGGCCGCCAG
TGTGCTGGAATTCGCCCTTTTACTTATACAATTCATCCATGCCACCTGTCGAGTGCCGCCCTTCAGCTCT
TTCATATTGCTCAACGATAGTGTAATCCTCGTTGTGGGAGGTGATATCCAGTTTAATATTAACATTGTAC
GCTCCTGGCAGCTGAACTGGTTTTTTGGCTTTGTAAGTTGTCTTCACCTGAAAATTTAAATCAGATTAGT
TAGTTAGTAAAATCATGTTTAAACTTACCTCAGCATCGTAATGTCCTCCATCTTTCAATTTAAGACGTTG
TTTAATCTCTCCCTTAAGAGCACCGTCTTCAGGGTACATTCTTTCACTTGAAGCTTCCCATCCCATAGTC
TTCTTCTGCATAACAGGTCCATCCGAGGGGAAATTCGTTCCTCGAAGTTTGACTTTATAAATAAATTCTC
CATCTTGGAGGCTGAAAATTTAAATATGTATGGTTAGTTAGAAGTTCCTATTCTCTAGAAAGTATAGGAA
CTTCGCGGCCGCTCTAGAACTAGTGGATCCTCAGCACTGTCCTGCTCCTTGTGATGGTTTACAAACGTAA
AAAGTCTCTTTAATACCTGTTTTTGCTTCATATTGTTCAGCGACAGCTTGCTGTACGGCAGGCACCAGCT
CTTCCGGGATCAGCGCGACGATACAGCCGCCAAATCCGCCGCCGGTCATGCGTACGCCACCTTTGTCGCC
AATCACAGCTTTGACGATTTCTACCAGAGTGTCAATTTGCGGCACGGTGATTTCGAAATCATCGCGCATA
GAGGCATGAGACTCCGCCATCAACTCGCCCATACGTTTCAGGTCGCCTTGCTCCAGCGCGCTGGCAGCTT
CAACGGTGCGGGCGTTTTCAGTCAGTATATGACGCACGCGTTTTGCCACGATCGGGTCCAGTTCATGCGC
AACAGCGTTGAACTCTTCAATGGTGACATCACGCAGGGCTGGCTGCTGGAAGAAACGCGCACCGGTTTCG
CACTGTTCACGACGGGTGTTGTATTCGC
