[The description below was written by a language model from this plasmid's Addgene catalogue record.]
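Description:
pBALU18 is a template plasmid built in the Invitrogen pCR TOPO backbone, into which a synthetic recombineering cassette was inserted by TOPO cloning. It is a high-copy plasmid maintained in standard E. coli cloning strains under kanamycin selection. Although catalogued as a bacterial expression vector, its role is to serve as a source of a cassette that is transferred into a genomic clone rather than to express a protein in bacteria. No feature table is provided, so the origin of replication and the exact arrangement of backbone elements are not documented here.

The insert, rSL2-NLS-mChOint-FgF, is a bicistronic reporter cassette. As the name suggests, it combines an SL2 trans-splicing element, which in C. elegans allows a downstream open reading frame to be expressed as a separate cistron of an operon-like transcript, with a nuclear localisation signal fused to an intron-containing mCherry-type red fluorescent protein ("mChO"; the record does not expand this abbreviation). The second intron of the fluorescent protein carries an FRT-galK-FRT module: galK permits selection for cassette insertion during recombineering, and FLP-mediated recombination between the FRT sites then removes it, leaving a residual FRT site inside the intron where it is spliced out.

The cassette is intended to be placed at the C-terminal end of a target gene, after its stop codon, within a fosmid or similar genomic clone. The reporter is therefore co-transcribed with the target gene but translated independently, marking the nuclei of expressing cells without altering the native protein. It belongs to a toolkit for generating fosmid-based reporter genes in C. elegans.
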