Addgene plasmid #69334: pBALU18
Purpose: Encodes a recombineering cassette for tagging a target gene within a genomic clone with a fluorescent protein. Cassette: bicistronic; FRT-galK-FRT in 2ndmChO intron; use C-term after STOP
Depositing lab: Oliver Hobert. Depositing organization: Columbia University. Publication: A toolkit and robust pipeline for the generation of fosmid-based reporter genes in C. elegans. Tursun B, Cochella L, Carrera I, Hobert O. PLoS One. 2009;4(3):e4625. doi: 10.1371/journal.pone.0004625. Epub 2009 Mar 4. PubMed 19259264.
Backbone
  Vector backbone: pCR TOPO
  Backbone manufacturer: Invitrogen
  Vector type: Bacterial Expression
Growth in bacteria
  Bacterial resistance: Kanamycin, 50 μg/mL
  Growth temperature: 37°C
  Growth strain: DH5alpha
  Copy number: High Copy
Gene/Insert
  Gene/Insert name: rSL2-NLS-mChOint-FgF
  Species: Synthetic
  Cloning method: TOPO Cloning
  Sequencing primers: 5′ M13F; 3′ M13R
Terms and licenses: Academic/Nonprofit Terms; Industry Terms: Not Available to Industry
How to cite: pBALU18 was a gift from Oliver Hobert (Addgene plasmid # 69334 ; http://n2t.net/addgene:69334 ; RRID:Addgene_69334)
